Addgene plasmid #13697: cmv 16 E7 SS-AA
Depositing lab: Karl Munger. Depositing organization: Harvard Medical School.
Backbone
  Vector backbone: pCMV bam neo
  Backbone size w/o insert (bp): 6550
  Vector type: Mammalian Expression
  Selectable markers: Neomycin (select with G418)
Growth in bacteria
  Bacterial resistance: Ampicillin, 100 μg/mL
  Growth temperature: 37°C
  Growth strain: DH5alpha
  Copy number: High Copy
Gene/Insert
  Gene/Insert name: HPV 16 E7 S31A, S32A (alt name: HPV 16 E7)
  Species: H. sapiens (human)
  Insert size (bp): 300
  Mutation: aa 31 S to A, aa 32 S to A
  GenBank ID: AY089955
  Entrez Gene: E7 (a.k.a. HpV16gp2)
  Cloning method: Restriction Enzyme; 5′ cloning site BamH1 (not destroyed); 3′ cloning site BamH1 (destroyed during cloning)
  Sequencing primers: 5′ B glob intron-F; 3′ B glob-pA-R
Terms and licenses: Academic/Nonprofit Terms; Industry Terms: Not Available to Industry
How to cite: cmv 16 E7 SS-AA was a gift from Karl Munger (Addgene plasmid # 13697 ; http://n2t.net/addgene:13697 ; RRID:Addgene_13697)
