[The description below was written by a language model from this plasmid's Addgene catalogue record.]
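Description:
cmv 16 E7 SS-AA is a mammalian expression plasmid built on the pCMV bam neo backbone (about 6.55 kb without insert) that carries a mutant form of the human papillomavirus type 16 E7 oncoprotein. It is propagated in E. coli as a high-copy plasmid under ampicillin selection, and it carries a neomycin resistance marker so that transfected mammalian cells can be selected with G418, allowing stable as well as transient expression. The record gives no feature table, so the origin of replication and the exact regulatory elements are not itemised. The backbone name points to a CMV promoter driving the insert, and the listed sequencing primers (a beta-globin intron forward primer and a beta-globin polyA reverse primer) suggest that the cloning site lies between a beta-globin intron and a beta-globin polyadenylation signal.

The insert is roughly 300 bp and encodes HPV 16 E7 with serines 31 and 32 both changed to alanine. It was cloned by restriction digestion into the BamHI site, with the 5′ BamHI site retained and the 3′ site destroyed. The catalogue lists the species as human, although the gene itself is viral. No epitope tag or reporter is recorded. From general knowledge of E7, these two adjacent serines form the casein kinase II phosphorylation site, so the alanine substitutions would be expected to give a non-phosphorylatable protein. The record does not state a purpose, but such a construct would typically be compared with wild-type E7 to ask how phosphorylation at this site contributes to E7's transforming and cell-cycle activities.
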