>Addgene plasmid #13697 | cmv 16 E7 SS-AA | addgene partial sequence | sequence record 99778 | Bglob-intron-F 5'-ctggtcatcatcctgccttt-3'
TACACTGTTTGAGATGAGGATAAAATACTCTGAGTCCAAACCGGGCCCCTCTGCTAACCATGTTCATGCC
TTCTTCTCTTTCCTACAGCTCCTGGGCAACGTGCTGGTTGTTGTGCTGTCTCATCATTTTGGCAAAGAAT
TCCTCGACGGATCCACCATGCATGGAGATACACCTACATTGCATGAATATATGTTAGATTTGCAACCAGA
GACAACTGATCTCTACTGTTATGAGCAATTAAATGACGCTGCAGAGGAGGAGGATGAAATAGATGGTCCA
GCTGGACAAGCAGAACCGGACAGAGCCCATTACAATATTGTAACCTTTTGTTGCAAGTGTGACTCTACGC
TTCGGTTGTGCGTACAAAGCACACACGTAGACATTCGTACTTTGGAAGACCTGTTAATGGGCACACTAGG
AATTGTGTGCCCCATCTGTTCTCAGAAACCATAAAGATCCGTCGAGGAATTCACTCCTCAGGTGCAGGCT
GCCTATCAGAAGGTGGTGGCTGGTGTGGCCAATGCCCTGGCTCACAAATACCACTGAGATCTTTTTCCCT
CTGCCAAAAATTATGGGGACATCATGAAGCCCCTTGAGCATCTGACTTCTGGCTAATAAAGGAAATTTAT
TTTCATTGCAATAGTGTGTTGGAATTTTTTGTGTCTCTCACTCGGAAGGACATATGGGAGGGCAAATCAT
TTAAAACATCAGAATGAGTATTTGGTTTAGAGTTTGGCAACATATGCCCATATGCTGGCTGCCATGAACA
AAGGTTGGCTATAAAGAGGTCATCAGTATATGAAACAGCCCCCTGCTGTCCATTCCTTATTCCATAGAAA
AGCCTTGACTTGAGGTTAGATTTTTTTTATATTTTGTTTTGTGTTATTTTTTTCTTTAACATCCCTAAAA
TTTTCCTTACATGTTTTACTAGCCAGATTTTTCCTCCTCTCCTGACTACTCCCAGTCATAGCTGTCCCTC
TTCTCTTATGGAGATCCCTCGACGGATCGGCCGCAATTCGTAATCATGTCATAGCTGTTTCCTGTGTGAA
ATTGTTA
