>Addgene plasmid #13697 | cmv 16 E7 SS-AA | addgene partial sequence | sequence record 99779 | Bglob-pA-R 5'-ttttggcagagggaaaaaga-3'
GAGCCAGGGCATTGGCCACACCAGCCACCACCTTCTGATAGGCAGCCTGCACCTGAGGAGTGAATTCCTC
GACGGATCTTTATGGTTTCTGAGAACAGATGGGGCACACAATTCCTAGTGTGCCCATTAACAGGTCTTCC
AAAGTACGAATGTCTACGTGTGTGCTTTGTACGCACAACCGAAGCGTAGAGTCACACTTGCAACAAAAGG
TTACAATATTGTAATGGGCTCTGTCCGGTTCTGCTTGTCCAGCTGGACCATCTATTTCATCCTCCTCCTC
TGCAGCGTCATTTAATTGCTCATAACAGTAGAGATCAGTTGTCTCTGGTTGCAAATCTAACATATATTCA
TGCAATGTAGGTGTATCTCCATGCATGGTGGATCCGTCGAGGAATTCTTTGCCAAAATGATGAGACAGCA
CAACAACCAGCACGTTGCCCAGGAGCTGTAGGAAAGAGAAGAAGGCATGAACATGGTTAGCAGAGGGGCC
CGGTTTGGACTCAGAGTATTTTATCCTCATCTCAAACAGTGTATATCATTGTAACCATAAAGAGAAAGGC
AGGATGATGACCAGGGTGTAGTTGTTTCTACCAATAAGAATATTTCCACGCCAGCCAGAATTTATATGCA
GAAATATTCTACCTTATCATTTAATTATAACAATTGTTCTCTAAAACTGTGCTGAAGTACAATATAATAT
ACCCTGATTGCCTTGAAAAAAAAGTGATTAGAGAAAGTACTTACAATCTGACAAATAAACAAAAGTGAAT
TTAAAAATTCGTTACAAATGCAAGCTAAAGTTTAACGAAAAAGTTACAGAAAATGAAAAGAAAATAAGAG
GAGACAATGGTTGTCAACAGAGTAGAAAGTGAAAGAAACAAAATTATCATGAGGGTCCATGGTGATACAA
GGGACATCTTCCCATTCTAAACAACACCCTGAAAACTTTGCCCCCTCCATATAACATGAATTTTACAATA
GCGAAAAAGAAAGAACAATCAAGGGTCCCCAAACTCACCCTGAAGTTCTCAGGATCGGTCGACCGGAGGC
TGGATCGGTCCCGGTGTCTTCTATGGAGGTCAA
